>Addgene plasmid #90454 | Sub2-3 in pRS314 | addgene full sequence | sequence record 178972 | Addgene NGS Result
ATGTCACACGAAGGTGAAGAAGATTTATTGGAGTACTCCGATAACGAACAAGAAATTCAAATTGATGCCT
CTAAGGCCGCTGAAGCTGGAGAAACTGGCGCCGCCACTTCTGCAACTGAAGGTGATAATAATAACAACAC
TGCAGCTGGCGACAAGAAAGGTTCCTATGTTGGTATCCATTCCACCGGTTTCAAAGATTTCTTGCTAAAG
CCAGAACTATCAAGAGCCATCATTGACTGTGGTTTTGAACATCCTTCTGAGGTCCAGCAACATACCATTC
CTCAGTCAATTCATGGTACCGATGTCTTGTGTCAAGCAAAGTCTGGTTTAGGTAAGACAGCTGTCTTTGT
CTTATCCACTCTGCAACAATTGGACCCTGTTCCAGGTGAAGTTGCCGTTGTTGTCATTTGTAATGCTAGA
GAACTGGCCTATCAAATTCGTAACGAGTATTTGAGATTTTCCAAATATATGCCAGACGTTAAGACAGCAG
TCTTATACGGTGGTACTCCAATTTCTAAGGATGCTGAACTTTTAAAGAATAAAGATACTGCTCCTCACAT
TGTTGTTGCAACTCCAGGTCGTTTAAAAGCGTTAGTGAGAGAAAAATACATTGATTTGTCACACGTCAAG
AACTTTGTCATAGATGAATGTGATAAGGTTTTAGAAGAATTAGACATGAGAAGAGATGTGCAAGAAATTT
TCAGAGCTACTCCAAGAGACAAACAAGTCATGATGTTTTCAGCTACACTTTCTCAAGAAATTAGACCAAT
TTGTAGACGCTTCTTACAGAATCCATTGGAAATTTTCGTCGACGATGAAGCTAAGCTAACCTTGCACGGG
TTGCAACAATATTATATCAAATTAGAAGAACGTGAAAAGAACCGTAAATTGGCTCAATTATTAGATGATT
TGGAGTTCAATCAAGTCATTATTTTCGTTAAATCTACCACAAGAGCTAATGAGTTGACCAAACTATTAAA
CGCCTCTAACTTTCCGGCTATCACCGTTCATGGTCATATGAAACAAGAAGAACGTATTGCTCGTTACAAG
GCTTTCAAAGATTTTGAAAAACGTATTTGCGTGTCCACAGATGTTTTTGGTAGAGGTATCGATATTGAAC
GTATTAATTTAGCCATCAATTACGATTTGACTAATGAAGCTGACCAATTTTTACATCGTGTCGGTAGAGC
TGGTAGATTTGGTACTAAGGGTTTGGCTATTTCATTCGTTTCTTCAAAGGAAGATGAGGAAGTCTTGGCT
AAGATCCAAGAGCGTTTCGATGTCTAAATCGCTGAATTCCCAGAAGAAGGCATTGATCCGTCCACTTATT
TGAATAATTAATAAAGGAAAAAAGATACGTTTTTATATAGATTATATAAAGATTTTGTATTATTCAGACG
AACAAAACAAACAAAAAAGGGGAAGTGGAAAAAAATTAGCAGTTATAGCGAAAGATTGAGTTTTTGTTGG
AAAATGAACGTAGTGTAGTCATTTCGTGAACGCACAAGACAATTCTATTGGGCATCTCATGGCAAAGCAT
GATAAGGAAATGAAGTTTTGGGAATGATTCTAAATTAACGTTTTACCCGTTATAGGAAGATATACAGTAT
ATGTAAGTAAAAAGTTTTTTAATACAATAGATGTGCAAAGAAAAGTGAAGAGATTTCTGGAAAAAATCTT
GAAATTTTCTTAACGGTAAGATTTTTGGAATCTAGAGCGGCCGCCACCGCGGTGGAGCTCCAATTCGCCC
TATAGTGAGTCGTATTACAATTCACTGGCCGTCGTTTTACAACGTCGTGACTGGGAAAACCCTGGCGTTA
CCCAACTTAATCGCCTTGCAGCACATCCCCCTTTCGCCAGCTGGCGTAATAGCGAAGAGGCCCGCACCGA
TCGCCCTTCCCAACAGTTGCGCAGCCTGAATGGCGAATGG
[124 nt withheld, positions 1931-2054]
C
[91 nt withheld, positions 2056-2146]
A
[49 nt withheld, positions 2148-2196]
CCTTTGACGTTGGAGTCCACGTTCTTT
[37 nt withheld, positions 2224-2260]
ACCCTATCTCGGTCTATTCTTTTGATTTATAAGGGATTTTGCCGATTTCGGCCTATTGGTTAAAAAATGA
GCTGATTTAACAAAAATTTAACGCGAATTTTAACAAAATATTAACGCTTACAATTTCCTGATGCGGTATT
TTCTCCTTACGCATCTGTGCGGTATTTCACACCGCATAGATCGGCAAGTGCACAAACAATACTTAAATAA
ATACTACTCAGTAATAACCTATTTCTTAGCATTTTTGACGAAATTTGCTATTTTGTTAGAGTCTTTTACA
CCATTTGTCTCCACACCTCCGCTTACATCAACACCAATAACGCCATTTAATCTAAGCGCATCACCAACAT
TTTCTGGCGTCAGTCCACCAGCTAACATAAAATGTAAGCTTTCGGGGCTCTCTTGCCTTCCAACCCAGTC
AGAAATCGAGTTCCAATCCAAAAGTTCACCTGTCCCACCTGCTTCTGAATCAAACAAGGGAATAAACGAA
TGAGGTTTCTGTGAAGCTGCACTGAGTAGTATGTTGCAGTCTTTTGGAAATACGAGTCTTTTAATAACTG
GCAAACCGAGGAACTCTTGGTATTCTTGCCACGACTCATCTCCATGCAGTTGGACGATATCAATGCCGTA
ATCATTGACCAGAGCCAAAACATCCTCCTTAGGTTGATTACGAAACACGCCAACCAAGTATTTCGGAGTG
CCTGAACTATTTTTATATGCTTTTACAAGACTTGAAATTTTCCTTGCAATAACCGGGTCAATTGTTCTCT
TTCTATTGGGCACACATATAATACCCAGCAAGTCAGCATCGGAATCTAGAGCACATTCTGCGGCCTCTGT
GCTCTGCAAGCCGCAAACTTTCACCAATGGACCAGAACTACCTGTGAAATTAATAACAGACATACTCCAA
GCTGCCTTTGTGTGCTTAATCACGTATACTCACGTGCTCAATAGTCACCAATGCCCTCCCTCTTGGCCCT
CTCCTTTTCTTTTTTCGACCGAATTAATTCTTAATCGGCAAAAAAAGAAAAGCTCCGGATCAAGATTGTA
CGTAAGGTGACAAGCTATTTTTCAATAAAGAATATCTTCCACTACTGCCATCTGGCGTCATAACTGCAAA
GTACACATATATTACGATGCTGTTCTATTAAATGCTTCCTATATTATATATATAGTAATGTCGTGATCTA
TGGTGCACTCTCAGTACAATCTGCTCTGATGCCGCATAGTTAAGCCAGCCCCGACACCCGCCAACACCCG
CTGACGCGCCCTGACGGGCTTGTCTGCTCCCGGCATCCGCTTACAGACAAGCTGTGACCGTCTCCGGGAG
CTGCATGTGTCAGAGGTTTTCACCGTCATCACCGAAACGCGCGAGACGAAAGGGCCTCGTGATACGCCTA
TTTTTATAGGTTAATGTCATGATAATAATGGTTTCTTAGACGGATCGCTTGCCTGTAACTTACACGCGCC
TCGTATCTTTTAATGATGGAATAATTTGGGAATTTACTCTGTGTTTATTTATTTTTATGTTTTGTATTTG
GATTTTAGAAAGTAAATAAAGAAGGTAGAAGAGTTACGGAATGAAGAAAAAAAAATAAACAAAGGTTTAA
AAAATTTCAACAAAAAGCGTACTTTACATATATATTTATTAGACAAGAAAAGCAGATTAAATAGATATAC
ATTCGATTAACGATAAGTAAAATGTAAAATCACAGGATTTTCGTGTGTGGTCTTCTACACAGACAAGATG
AAACAATTCGGCATTAATACCTGAGAGCAGGAAGAGCAAGATAAAAGGTAGTATTTGTTGGCGATCCCCC
TAGAGTCTTTTACATCTTCGGAAAACAAAAACTATTTTTTCTTTAATTTCTTTTTTTACTTTCTATTTTT
AATTTATATATTTATATTAAAAAATTTAAATTATAATTATTTTTATAGCACGTGATGAAAAGGACCCAGG
TGGCACTTTTCGGGGAAATGTGCGCGGAACCCCTATTTGTTTATTTTTCTAAATACATTCAAATATGTAT
CCGCTCATGAGACAATAACCCTGATAAATGCTTCAATAATATTGAAAAAGGAAGAGTATGAGTATTCAAC
ATTTCCGTGTCGCCCTTATTCCCTTTTTTGCGGCATTTTGCCTTCCTGTTTTTGCTCACCCAGAAACGCT
GGTGAAAGTAAAAGATGCTGAAGATCAGTTGGGTGCACGAGTGGGTTACATCGAACTGGATCTCAACAGC
GGTAAGATCCTTGAGAGTTTTCGCCCCGAAGAACGTTTTCCAATGATGAGCACTTTTAAAGTTCTGCTAT
GTGGCGCGGTATTATCCCGTATTGACGCCGGGCAAGAGCAACTCGGTCGCCGCATACACTATTCTCAGAA
TGACTTGGTTGAGTACTCACCAGTCACAGAAAAGCATCTTACGGATGGCATGACAGTAAGAGAATTATGC
AGTGCTGCCATAACCATGAGTGATAACACTGCGGCCAACTTACTTCTGACAACGATCGGAGGACCGAAGG
AGCTAACCGCTTTTTTGCACAACATGGGGGATCATGTAACTCGCCTTGATCGTTGGGAACCGGAGCTGAA
TGAAGCCATACCAAACGACGAGCGTGACACCACGATGCCTGTAGCAATGGCAACAACGTTGCGCAAACTA
TTAACTGGCGAACTACTTACTCTAGCTTCCCGGCAACAATTAATAGACTGGATGGAGGCGGATAAAGTTG
CAGGACCACTTCTGCGCTCGGCCCTTCCGGCTGGCTGGTTTATTGCTGATAAATCTGGAGCCGGTGAGCG
TGGGTCTCGCGGTATCATTGCAGCACTGGGGCCAGATGGTAAGCCCTCCCGTATCGTAGTTATCTACACG
ACGGGGAGTCAGGCAACTATGGATGAACGAAATAGACAGATCGCTGAGATAGGTGCCTCACTGATTAAGC
ATTGGTAACTGTCAGACCAAGTTTACTCATATATACTTTAGATTGATTTAAAACTTCATTTTTAATTTAA
AAGGATCTAGGTGAAGATCCTTTTTGATAATCTCATGACCAAAATCCCTTAACGTGAGTTTTCGTTCCAC
TGAGCGTCAGACCCCGTAGAAAAGATCAAAGGATCTTCTTGAGATCCTTTTTTTCTGCGCGTAATCTGCT
GCTTGCAAACAAAAAAACCACCGCTACCAGCGGTGGTTTGTTTGCCGGATCAAGAGCTACCAACTCTTTT
TCCGAAGGTAACTGGCTTCAGCAGAGCGCAGATACCAAATACTGTTCTTCTAGTGTAGCCGTAGTTAGGC
CACCACTTCAAGAACTCTGTAGCACCGCCTACATACCTCGCTCTGCTAATCCTGTTACCAGTGGCTGCTG
CCAGTGGCGATAAGTCGTGTCTTACCGGGTTGGACTCAAGACGATAGTTACCGGATAAGGCGCAGCGGTC
GGGCTGAACGGGGGGTTCGTGCACACAGCCCAGCTTGGAGCGAACGACCTACACCGAACTGAGATACCTA
CAGCGTGAGCTATGAGAAAGCGCCACGCTTCCCGAAGGGAGAAAGGCGGACAGGTATCCGGTAAGCGGCA
GGGTCGGAACAGGAGAGCGCACGAGGGAGCTTCCAGGGGGAAACGCCTGGTATCTTTATAGTCCTGTCGG
GTTTCGCCACCTCTGACTTGAGCGTCGATTTTTGTGATGCTCGTCAGGGGGGCGGAGCCTATGGAAAAAC
GCCAGCAACGCGGCCTTTTTACGGTTCCTGGCCTTTTGCTGGCCTTTTGCTCACATGTTCTTTCCTGCGT
TATCCCCTGATTCTGTGGATAACCGTATTACCGCCTTTGAGTGAGCTGATACCGCTCGCCGCAGCCGAAC
GACCGAGCGCAGCGAGTCAGTGAGCGAGGAAGCGGAAGAGCGCCCAATACGCAAACCGCCTCTCCCCGCG
CGTTGGCCGATTCATTAATGCAGCTGGCACGACAGGTTTCCCGACTGGAAAGCGGGCAGTGAGCGCAACG
CAATTAATGTGAGTTAGCTCACTCATTAGGCACCCCAGGCTTTACACTTTATGCTTCCGGCTCGTATGTT
GTGTGGAATTGTGAGCGGATAACAATTTCACACAGGAAACAGCTATGACCATGATTACGCCAAGCTCGAA
ATTAACCCTCACTAAAGGGAACAAAAGCTGGTACCGGGCCCCCCCTCGAGGTCGACAACACGCCGAATAA
ACAAAGGGTTTCTTCAATACCTGATATAGTAGCTAGAGGGCAGAAGTTTGAGGTGATATCTTTCTGAGTG
TTGTTATTTTTGTAAGTCGTAACACGGAACTGTTTGCCTGTTGGAATTTTACGTTACTATTCTCATCGGT
ATAACTAGCTTATATTCACTTTGGCAATAGGTTAAAAAAAGCTCGTTCATTTTTTTAAAAACAGCAACG
Features (pLannotate 1.2.2; 20 found; start..end, strand, type, name):
      1..1338    +  CDS            SUB2: SUB2_YEAST - Experimental evidence at protein level: Swiss-Prot protein existence level 1. ATP-binding RNA helicase component of the TREX complex involved in transcription elongation and required for the export of mRNA out of the nucleus. SUB2 plays also a role in pre-mRNA splicing and spliceosome assembly. May be involved in rDNA and telomeric silencing, and maintenance of genome integrity. From Saccharomyces cerevisiae (strain ATCC 204508 / S288c) (Baker's yeast).
   1711..1740    -  misc_feature   MCS (fragment): pBluescript multiple cloning site
   1749..1767    -  promoter       T7 promoter: promoter for bacteriophage T7 RNA polymerase
   1770..1927    +  CDS            lacZα (fragment): LacZα fragment of β-galactosidase; lacZ fragment
   1931..2359    +  rep_origin     f1 ori (sequence partly withheld): f1 bacteriophage origin of replication; arrow indicates direction of (+) strand synthesis
   2387..2438    -  misc_feature   bom (fragment): basis of mobility region from pBR322
   2489..3163    -  CDS            TRP1: phosphoribosylanthranilate isomerase, required for tryptophan biosynthesis; S. cerevisiae TRP1; yeast auxotrophic marker
   3164..3311    -  promoter       TRP1 promoter: S. cerevisiae TRP1
   3449..3498    -  misc_feature   bom (fragment): basis of mobility region from pBR322
   3600..3635    -  CDS            rop (fragment): Rop protein, which maintains plasmids at low copy number; rop
   3703..4206    -  misc_feature   CEN/ARS: S. cerevisiae CEN6 centromere fused to an autonomously replicating sequence
   4243..4347    +  promoter       AmpR promoter: bla
   4348..5208    +  CDS            AmpR: β-lactamase; bla; confers resistance to ampicillin, carbenicillin, and related antibiotics
   5379..5967    +  rep_origin     ori: high-copy-number ColE1/pMB1/pBR322/pUC origin of replication
   6150..6242    +  CDS            lacI (fragment): lac repressor; lacI; The lac repressor binds to the lac operator to inhibit transcription in E. coli. This inhibition can be relieved by adding lactose or isopropyl-β-D-thiogalactopyranoside (IPTG).
   6255..6276    +  protein_bind   CAP binding site: CAP binding activates transcription in the presence of cAMP. E. coli catabolite activator protein
   6291..6321    +  promoter       lac promoter: promoter for the E. coli lac operon
   6329..6345    +  protein_bind   lac operator: The lac repressor binds to the lac operator to inhibit transcription in E. coli. This inhibition can be relieved by adding lactose or isopropyl-β-D-thiogalactopyranoside (IPTG). lac repressor encoded by lacI
   6390..6408    +  promoter       T3 promoter: promoter for bacteriophage T3 RNA polymerase
   6420..6446    -  misc_feature   MCS (fragment): pBluescript multiple cloning site
