[The description below was written by a language model from this plasmid's Addgene catalogue record and pLannotate feature annotations shown in this document.]
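Description:
Sub2-3 in pRS314 is a yeast–E. coli shuttle plasmid carrying a mutant allele of the Saccharomyces cerevisiae SUB2 gene in the pRS314 centromeric backbone. In bacteria it is propagated through a high-copy ColE1/pUC-type origin and selected with ampicillin via the β-lactamase gene. In yeast it is maintained by a CEN6/ARS element, which keeps it at low, chromosome-like copy number with stable segregation, and it is selected through the TRP1 auxotrophic marker under its own promoter in trp1 strains. The backbone also retains the usual pBluescript-derived elements: an f1 origin for single-stranded DNA production, lacZα and lac promoter/operator remnants, and T3 and T7 phage promoters flanking the split multiple cloning site that holds the insert.

The insert encodes Sub2, an ATP-binding RNA helicase that is a TREX complex component, with roles in pre-mRNA splicing, spliceosome assembly and nuclear mRNA export. The allele is designated sub2-3, and sequencing of the deposited plasmid found F165L and Y390F substitutions relative to the reference protein. The annotated coding region spans about 1.3 kb of the 6.7 kb plasmid, with unannotated sequence on either side between it and the cloning-site fragments. No yeast promoter or terminator for SUB2 is annotated, and the record does not state what drives expression; the flanking sequence may be native SUB2 genomic DNA, but this is not confirmed. The stated purpose is only "yeast". The associated publication concerns bypass of the requirement for the essential SUB2 gene by deletion of MUD2, so the plasmid fits genetic analysis of a sub2 mutant allele at low copy in yeast.
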