Addgene plasmid #90454: Sub2-3 in pRS314
Purpose: yeast
Depositing lab: Christine Guthrie. Depositing organization: University of California, San Francisco (UCSF). Publication: Deletion of MUD2, the yeast homolog of U2AF65, can bypass the requirement for sub2, an essential spliceosomal ATPase. Kistler AL, Guthrie C. Genes Dev. 2001 Jan 1;15(1):42-9. PubMed 11156604.
Backbone
  Vector backbone: pRS314
  Vector type: Yeast Expression
  Selectable markers: TRP1
Growth in bacteria
  Bacterial resistance: Ampicillin, 100 μg/mL
  Growth temperature: 37°C
  Growth strain: DH5alpha
  Copy number: Unknown
Gene/Insert
  Gene/Insert name: SUB2
  Species: S. cerevisiae (budding yeast)
  Mutation: sub2-3 mutation
Terms and licenses: Academic/Nonprofit Terms; Industry Terms: Not Available to Industry
Depositor comments: Addgene NGS results found F165L and Y390F within the SUB2 translation compared to NP_010199.1
How to cite: Sub2-3 in pRS314 was a gift from Christine Guthrie (Addgene plasmid # 90454 ; http://n2t.net/addgene:90454 ; RRID:Addgene_90454)
